Addgene plasmid #153820: pGBW-m4252884
Purpose: Mammalian expression plasmid for SARS-CoV-2 ORF6 protein
Depositing lab: Ginkgo Bioworks & Benjie Chen. Depositing organization: Ginkgo Bioworks.
Backbone
  Vector backbone: pTwist_CMV_Hygro_6 with AarI site removed
  Backbone size w/o insert (bp): 6525
  Vector type: Mammalian Expression
  Selectable markers: Hygromycin
Growth in bacteria
  Bacterial resistance: Ampicillin, 100 μg/mL
  Growth temperature: 37°C
  Growth strain: DH5alpha
  Copy number: High Copy
Gene/Insert
  Gene/Insert name: SARS-CoV-2 ORF6 protein
  Species: Severe acute respiratory syndrome coronavirus 2
  Insert size (bp): 179
  Mutation: wt
  Entrez Gene: ORF6 (a.k.a. GU280_gp06)
  Promoter: CMV
  Tag / fusion protein: Cleavable TEV;TRX (C terminal on backbone)
  Cloning method: Unknown
Resource information
  A portion of this plasmid was derived from a plasmid made by: GinkgoBioworks
Depositor comments: NCBI reference sequence: 43740572
How to cite: pGBW-m4252884 was a gift from Ginkgo Bioworks & Benjie Chen (Addgene plasmid # 153820 ; http://n2t.net/addgene:153820 ; RRID:Addgene_153820)
