[The description below was written by a language model from this plasmid's Addgene catalogue record and pLannotate feature annotations shown in this document.]
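Description:
pGBW-m4252884 is a mammalian expression plasmid for the wild-type ORF6 accessory protein of SARS-CoV-2, built on the pTwist_CMV_Hygro_6 backbone from which an AarI site has been removed. The full sequence record is about 7.1 kb. It is maintained in E. coli as a high-copy plasmid through a ColE1/pUC-type origin and selected with ampicillin via a complete β-lactamase gene. For selection in mammalian cells it carries a hygromycin B phosphotransferase cassette driven by the human ubiquitin C promoter and closed by a synthetic polyadenylation signal.

The short ORF6 coding sequence lies downstream of the CMV immediate early enhancer and promoter elements and is fused at its C terminus to E. coli thioredoxin (TrxA). The catalogue describes this as a TEV-cleavable TRX tag supplied by the backbone. The feature table also detects a 6xHis tag after thioredoxin, which the catalogue fields do not mention, while the TEV site itself is not separately annotated. An SV40 polyadenylation signal follows the fusion, annotated on the reverse strand. The expression region is bracketed by bacterial and phage transcription terminators (rrnG, T7), an additional synthetic poly(A) signal upstream of the CMV enhancer, and 5' and 3' β-globin insulator elements. These presumably shield the cassette from read-through and neighbouring transcriptional activity.

ORF6 is annotated as an interferon antagonist that retains nuclear import factors at ER/Golgi membranes and thereby blocks STAT1 nuclear translocation. The plasmid therefore suits transient or hygromycin-selected expression of tagged ORF6 in mammalian cells. Thioredoxin and the His tag could serve as handles for detection or purification, although the record states no purpose beyond mammalian expression.
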