Features (pLannotate 1.2.2; 21 found; start..end, strand, type, name):
      5..187     +  CDS            NS6_SARS2: Experimental evidence at protein level: Swiss-Prot protein existence level 1. Disrupts cell nuclear import complex formation by tethering karyopherin alpha 2 and karyopherin beta 1 to the membrane. Retention of import factors at the ER/Golgi membrane leads to a loss of transport into the nucleus. Thereby prevents STAT1 nuclear translocation in response to interferon signaling, thus blocking the expression of interferon stimulated genes (ISGs) that display multiple antiviral activities (PubMed:33097660). Suppresses IFN-beta production possibly by blocking IRF3 nuclear translocation (PubMed:3297
    209..535     +  CDS            trxA: THIO_ECO57 - Experimental evidence at protein level: Swiss-Prot protein existence level 1. Participates in various redox reactions through the reversible oxidation of its active center dithiol to a disulfide and catalyzes dithiol-disulfide exchange reactions. From Escherichia coli O157:H7.
    557..574     +  CDS            6xHis: 6xHis affinity tag
    667..788     -  polyA_signal   SV40 poly(A) signal: SV40 polyadenylation signal
    811..880     -  CDS            large T antigen (fragment): large T antigen from SV40 (simian virus 40)
    903..949     +  terminator     T7 terminator: transcription terminator for bacteriophage T7 RNA polymerase
    979..1115    +  terminator     rrnG terminator: transcription terminator from the E. coli ribosomal RNA rrnG operon (Albrechtsen et al., 1991)
   1160..1231    +  misc_feature   3' β-globin insulator: insulator downstream of the human β-globin locus (Farrell et al., 2002)
   1457..2045    -  rep_origin     ori: high-copy-number ColE1/pMB1/pBR322/pUC origin of replication
   2217..2281    -  CDS            bla(M) (fragment): β-lactamase lacking the signal sequence; bla(M); allows cytosolic expression of β-lactamase
   2545..3754    +  promoter       UbC promoter: human ubiquitin C promoter
   3764..4785    +  CDS            HygR (fragment): hygromycin B phosphotransferase confers resistance to hygromycin
   4813..4861    +  polyA_signal   poly(A) signal: synthetic polyadenylation signal
   5127..5987    +  CDS            AmpR: β-lactamase; bla; confers resistance to ampicillin, carbenicillin, and related antibiotics
   6000..6136    +  terminator     rrnG terminator: transcription terminator from the E. coli ribosomal RNA rrnG operon (Albrechtsen et al., 1991)
   6288..6359    +  misc_feature   5' β-globin insulator: insulator upstream of the human β-globin locus (Farrell et al., 2002)
   6364..6410    -  terminator     T7 terminator: transcription terminator for bacteriophage T7 RNA polymerase
   6428..6476    -  polyA_signal   poly(A) signal: synthetic polyadenylation signal
   6557..6860    +  enhancer       CMV enhancer: human cytomegalovirus immediate early enhancer
   6933..6950    -  promoter       CMV promoter (fragment): human cytomegalovirus (CMV) immediate early promoter
   7013..7064    +  promoter       CMVd2 promoter: truncated human cytomegalovirus (CMV) immediate early promoter that yields moderately reduced expression relative to the full-length promoter
>Addgene plasmid #153820 | pGBW-m4252884 | addgene full sequence | sequence record 307347 | Ginkgo NGS Result
CACCATGTTCCACTTGGTGGATTTTCAGGTCACGATCGCAGAAATACTGCTAATTATCATGCGAACCTTC
AAGGTTAGCATTTGGAACCTGGACTACATCATTAATCTCATCATAAAAAACCTTAGTAAGTCTTTAACTG
AGAATAAATATTCCCAACTGGATGAGGAACAGCCAATGGAGATTGACGAAAACCTTTACTTTCAGTCGAT
GAGTGACAAAATCATTCATCTAACCGATGACTCCTTTGATACAGACGTGTTGAAGGCCGATGGTGCGATA
CTGGTAGATTTCTGGGCTGAATGGTGTGGCCCGTGCAAGATGATCGCACCCATTCTGGACGAGATCGCCG
ACGAGTATCAAGGAAAATTAACTGTCGCTAAGCTTAATATAGATCAGAACCCAGGGACGGCACCTAAATA
CGGCATCAGGGGAATACCTACCCTCCTGCTCTTTAAGAATGGGGAAGTTGCCGCGACAAAAGTGGGAGCC
CTGTCTAAGGGCCAGCTAAAAGAGTTCTTGGACGCTAACCTGGCAGGTTCAGGCTCGGGGCACATGCACC
ATCACCATCACCATAGCAGCGGGCTCGTGCCACGCGGCTAAGGATCCGCAGGCCTCTGCTAGCTTGACTG
ACTGAGATACAGCGTACCTTCAGCTCACAGACATGATAAGATACATTGATGAGTTTGGACAAACCACAAC
TAGAATGCAGTGAAAAAAATGCTTTATTTGTGAAATTTGTGATGCTATTGCTTTATTTGTAACCATTATA
AGCTGCAATAAACAAGTTAACAACAACAATTGCATTCATTTTATGTTTCAGGTTCAGGGGGAGGTGTGGG
AGGTTTTTTAAAGCAAGTAAAACCTCTACAAATGTGGTATTGGCCCATCTCTATCGGTATCGTAGCATAA
CCCCTTGGGGCCTCTAAACGGGTCTTGAGGGGTTTTTTGTGCCCCTCGGGCCGGATTGCTATCTACCGGC
ATTGGCGCAGAAAAAAATGCCTGATGCGACGCTGCGCGTCTTATACTCCCACATATGCCAGATTCAGCAA
CGGATACGGCTTCCCCAACTTGCCCACTTCCATACGTGTCCTCCTTACCAGAAATTTATCCTTAAGGTCG
TCAGCTATCCTGCAGGCGATCTCTCGATTTCGATCAAGACATTCCTTTAATGGTCTTTTCTGGACACCAC
TAGGGGTCAGAAGTAGTTCATCAAACTTTCTTCCCTCCCTAATCTCATTGGTTACCTTGGGCTATCGAAA
CTTAATTAACCAGTCAAGTCAGCTACTTGGCGAGATCGACTTGTCTGGGTTTCGACTACGCTCAGAATTG
CGTCAGTCAAGTTCGATCTGGTCCTTGCTATTGCACCCGTTCTCCGATTACGAGTTTCATTTAAATCATG
TGAGCAAAAGGCCAGCAAAAGGCCAGGAACCGTAAAAAGGCCGCGTTGCTGGCGTTTTTCCATAGGCTCC
GCCCCCCTGACGAGCATCACAAAAATCGACGCTCAAGTCAGAGGTGGCGAAACCCGACAGGACTATAAAG
ATACCAGGCGTTTCCCCCTGGAAGCTCCCTCGTGCGCTCTCCTGTTCCGACCCTGCCGCTTACCGGATAC
CTGTCCGCCTTTCTCCCTTCGGGAAGCGTGGCGCTTTCTCATAGCTCACGCTGTAGGTATCTCAGTTCGG
TGTAGGTCGTTCGCTCCAAGCTGGGCTGTGTGCACGAACCCCCCGTTCAGCCCGACCGCTGCGCCTTATC
CGGTAACTATCGTCTTGAGTCCAACCCGGTAAGACACGACTTATCGCCACTGGCAGCAGCCACTGGTAAC
AGGATTAGCAGAGCGAGGTATGTAGGCGGTGCTACAGAGTTCTTGAAGTGGTGGCCTAACTACGGCTACA
CTAGAAGAACAGTATTTGGTATCTGCGCTCTGCTGAAGCCAGTTACCTTCGGAAAAAGAGTTGGTAGCTC
TTGATCCGGCAAACAAACCACCGCTGGTAGCGGTGGTTTTTTTGTTTGCAAGCAGCAGATTACGCGCAGA
AAAAAAGGATCTCAAGAAGATCCTTTGATCTTTTCTACGGGGTCTGACGCTCAGTGGAACGAAAACTCAC
GTTAAGGGATTTTGGTCATGAGATTATCAAAAAGGATCTTCACCTAGATCCTTTTAAATTAAAAATGAAG
TTTTAAATCAATCTAAAGTATATATGAGTAAACTTGGTCTGACAGTTACCAATGCTTAATCAGTGAGGCA
CCTATCTCAGCGATCTGTCTATTTCGTTCATCCATAGTTGCATTTAAATTTCCGAACTCTCCAAGGCCCT
CGTCGGAAAATCTTCAAACCTTTCGTCCGATCCATCTTGCAGGCTACCTCTCGAACGAACTATCGCAAGT
CTCTTGGCCGGCCTTGCGCCTTGGCTATTGCTTGGCAGCGCCTATCGCCAGGTATTACTCCAATCCCGAA
TATCCGAGATCGGGATCACCCGAGAGAAGTTCAACCTACATCCTCAATCCCGATCTATCCGAGATCCGAG
GAATATCGAAATCGGGGCGCGCCTGGCCTCCGCGCCGGGTTTTGGCGCCTCCCGCGGGCGCCCCCCTCGT
CACGGCGAGCGCTGCCACGTCAGACGAAGGGCGCAGGAGCGTCCTGATCCTTCCGCCCGGACGCTCAGGA
CAGCGGCCCGCTGCTCATAAGACTCGGCCTTAGAACCCCAGTATCAGCAGAAGGACATTTTAGGACGGGA
CTTGGGTGACTCTAGGGCACTGGTTTTCTTTCCAGAGAGCGGAACAGGCGAGGAAAAGTAGTCCCTTCTC
GGCGATTCTGCGGAGGGATCTCCGTGGGGCGGTGAACGCCGATGATTATATAAGGACGCGCCGGGTGTGG
CACAGCTAGTTCCGTCGCAGCCGGGATTTGGGTCGCGGTTCTTGTTTGTGGATCGCTGTGATCGTCACTT
GGTGAGTAGCGGGCTGCTGGGCTGGCCGGGGCTTTCGTGGCCGCCGGGCCGCTCGGTGGGACGGAAGCGT
GTGGAGAGACCGCCAAGGGCTGTAGTCTGGGTCCGCGAGCAAGGTTGCCCTGAACTGGGGGTTGGGGGGA
GCGCAGCAAAATGGCGGCTGTTCCCGAGTCTTGAATGGAAGACGCTTGTGAGGCGGGCTGTGAGGTCGTT
GAAACAAGGTGGGGGGCATGGTGGGCGGCAAGAACCCAAGGTCTTGAGCCCTTCGCTAATGCGGGAAAGC
TCTTATTCGGGTGAGATGGGCTGGGCACCATCTGGGGACCCTGACGTGAAGTTTGTCACTGACTGGAGAA
CTCGGTTTGTCGTCTGTTGCGGGGGCGGCAGTTATGGCGGTGCCGTTGGGCAGTGCACCCGTACCTTTGG
GAGCGCGCGCCCTCGTCGTGTCGTGACGTCACCCGTTCTGTTGGCTTATAATGCAGGGTGGGGCCACCAG
CCGGTAGGTGTGCGGTAGGCTTTTCTCCGTCGCAGGACGCAGGGTTCGGGCCTAGGGTAGGCTCTCCTGA
ATCGACAGGCGCCGGACCTCTGGTGAGGGGAGGGATAAGTGAGGCGTCAGTTTCTTTGGTCGGTTTTATG
TACCTATCTTCTTAAGTAGCTGAAGCTCCGGTTTTGAACTATGCGCTCGGGGTTGGCGAGTGTGTTTTGT
GAAGTTTTTTAGGCACCTTTTGAAATGTAATCATTTGGGTCAATATGTAATTTTCAGTGTTAGACTTGTA
AATTGTCCGCTAAATTCTGGCCGTTTTTGGCTTTTTTGTTAGACAACATGGGTAAAAAGCCTGAACTCAC
CGCGACGTCTGTCGAGAAGTTTCTGATCGAAAAGTTCGACAGCGTCTCCGACCTGATGCAGCTCTCGGAG
GGCGAAGAATCTCGTGCTTTCAGCTTCGATGTAGGAGGGCGTGGATATGTCCTGCGGGTAAATAGCTGCG
CCGATGGTTTCTACAAAGATCGTTATGTTTATCGGCACTTTGCATCCGCCGCGCTCCCGATTCCGGAAGT
GCTTGACATTGGGGAGTTCAGCGAGAGCCTGACCTATTGCATCTCCCGCCGTGCACAGGGTGTCACGTTG
CAAGACCTGCCTGAAACCGAACTGCCCGCTGTTCTGCAGCCGGTCGCGGAGGCAATGGATGCCATCGCTG
CCGCCGATCTTAGCCAGACGAGCGGGTTCGGCCCATTCGGACCGCAAGGAATCGGTCAATACACTACATG
GCGTGATTTCATATGCGCGATTGCTGATCCCCATGTGTATCACTGGCAAACTGTGATGGACGACACCGTC
AGTGCGTCCGTCGCGCAGGCTCTCGATGAGCTGATGCTTTGGGCCGAGGACTGCCCCGAAGTCCGGCACC
TCGTGCACGCGGATTTCGGCTCCAACAATGTCCTGACGGACAATGGCCGCATAACAGCGGTCATTGACTG
GAGCGAGGCGATGTTCGGGGATTCCCAATACGAGGTCGCCAACATCTTCTTCTGGAGGCCGTGGTTGGCT
TGTATGGAGCAGCAGACGCGCTACTTCGAGCGGAGGCATCCGGAGCTTGCAGGATCGCCCCGGCTCCGGG
CGTATATGCTCCGCATTGGTCTTGACCAACTCTATCAGAGCTTGGTTGACGGCAATTTCGATGATGCAGC
TTGGGCGCAGGGTCGATGCGACGCAATCGTCCGATCCGGAGCCGGGACTGTCGGGCGTACACAAATCGCC
CGCAGAAGCGCCGCCGTCTGGACCGATGGCTGTGTAGAAGTACTCGCCGATAGTGGAAACCGACGCCCCA
GCACTCGTCCGAGGGCAAAGGAATAAGCTAGTATGTAAGCCTAGTCTTAGATAATAAAATCGCTATCCAT
CGAAGATGGATGTGTGTTGGTTTTTTGTGTGTGTAACGCTAGGCGCGCCTGGTGTACCGAGAACGATCCT
CTCAGTGCGAGTCTCGACGATCCATATCGTTGCTTGGCAGTCAGCCAGTCGGAATCCAGCTTGGGACCCA
GGAAGTCCAATCGTCAGATATTGTACTCAAGCCTGGTCACGGCAGCGTACCGATCTGTTTAAACCTAGAT
ATTGATAGTCTGATCGGTCAACGTATAATCGAGTCCTAGCTTTTGCAAACATCTATCAAGAGACAGGATC
AGCAGGAGGCTTTCGCATGAGTATTCAACATTTCCGTGTCGCCCTTATTCCCTTTTTTGCGGCATTTTGC
CTTCCTGTTTTTGCTCACCCAGAAACGCTGGTGAAAGTAAAAGATGCTGAAGATCAGTTGGGTGCGCGAG
TGGGTTACATCGAACTGGATCTCAACAGCGGTAAGATCCTTGAGAGTTTTCGCCCCGAAGAACGCTTTCC
AATGATGAGCACTTTTAAAGTTCTGCTATGTGGCGCGGTATTATCCCGTATTGACGCCGGGCAAGAGCAA
CTCGGTCGCCGCATACACTATTCTCAGAATGACTTGGTTGAGTATTCACCAGTCACAGAAAAGCATCTTA
CGGATGGCATGACAGTAAGAGAATTATGCAGTGCTGCCATAACCATGAGTGATAACACTGCGGCCAACTT
ACTTCTGACAACGATTGGAGGACCGAAGGAGCTAACCGCTTTTTTGCACAACATGGGGGATCATGTAACT
CGCCTTGATCGTTGGGAACCGGAGCTGAATGAAGCCATACCAAACGACGAGCGTGACACCACGATGCCTG
TAGCAATGGCAACAACCTTGCGTAAACTATTAACTGGCGAACTACTTACTCTAGCTTCCCGGCAACAGTT
GATAGACTGGATGGAGGCGGATAAAGTTGCAGGACCACTTCTGCGCTCGGCCCTTCCGGCTGGCTGGTTT
ATTGCTGATAAATCTGGAGCCGGTGAGCGTGGGTCTCGCGGTATCATTGCAGCACTGGGGCCAGATGGTA
AGCCCTCCCGTATCGTAGTTATCTACACGACGGGGAGTCAGGCAACTATGGATGAACGAAATAGACAGAT
CGCTGAGATAGGTGCCTCACTGATTAAGCATTGGTAACCGATTCTAGGTGCATTGGCGCAGAAAAAAATG
CCTGATGCGACGCTGCGCGTCTTATACTCCCACATATGCCAGATTCAGCAACGGATACGGCTTCCCCAAC
TTGCCCACTTCCATACGTGTCCTCCTTACCAGAAATTTATCCTTAAGATCCCGAATCGTTTAAACTCGAC
TCTGGCTCTATCGAATCTCCGTCGTTTCGAGCTTACGCGAACAGCCGTGGCGCTCATTTGCTCGTCGGGC
ATCGAATCTCGTCAGCTATCGTCAGCTTACCTTTTTGGCAGCGATCGCGGCTCCCGACATCTTGGACCAT
TAGCTCCACAGGTATCTTCTTCCCTCTAGTGGTCATAACAGCAGCTTCAGCTACCTCTCAATTCAAAAAA
CCCCTCAAGACCCGTTTAGAGGCCCCAAGGGGTTATGCTATCAATCGTTGCGTTACACACACAAAAAACC
AACACACATCCATCTTCGATGGATAGCGATTTTATTATCTAACTGCTGATCGAGTGTAGCCAGATCTAGT
AATCAATTACGGGGTCATTAGTTCATAGCCCATATATGGAGTTCCGCGTTACATAACTTACGGTAAATGG
CCCGCCTGGCTGACCGCCCAACGACCCCCGCCCATTGACGTCAATAATGACGTATGTTCCCATAGTAACG
CCAATAGGGACTTTCCATTGACGTCAATGGGTGGAGTATTTACGGTAAACTGCCCACTTGGCAGTACATC
AAGTGTATCATATGCCAAGTACGCCCCCTATTGACGTCAATGACGGTAAATGGCCCGCCTGGCATTATGC
CCAGTACATGACCTTATGGGACTTTCCTACTTGGCAGTACATCTACGTATTAGTCATCGCTATTACCATG
CTGATGCGGTTTTGGCAGTACATCAATGGGCGTGGATAGCGGTTTGACTCACGGGGATTTCCAAGTCTCC
ACCCCATTGACGTCAATGGGAGTTTGTTTTGGCACCAAAATCAACGGGACTTTCCAAAATGTCGTAACAA
CTCCGCCCCATTGACGCAAATGGGCGGTAGGCGTGTACGGTGGGAGGTCTATATAAGCAGAGCTGGTTTA
GTGAACCGTCAGATCAGATCTTTGTCGATCCTACCATCCACTCGACACACCCGCCAGCGGCCGC
